>Addgene plasmid #148467 | pAc5.1B-lambdaN-HA-GST-DmNanos_116-163-F152E-V5His6_AC | depositor full sequence | sequence record 290915 | Full Sequence
CTTCAAGGAATTAATTCTATATTCTAAAAACACAAATGATACTTCTAAAAAAAATCATGAATGGCATCAA
CTCTGAATCAAATCTTTGCAGATGCACCTACTTCTCATTTCCACTGTCACATCATTTTTCCAGATCTCGC
TGCCTGTTATGTGGCCCACAAACCAAGACACGTTTTATGGCCATTAAAGCTGGCTGATCGTCGCCAAACA
CCAAATACATATCAATATGTACATTCGAGAAAGAAGCGATCAAAGAAGCGTCTTCGGGCGAGTAGGAGAA
TGCGGAGGAGAAGGAGAACGAGCTGATCTAGTATCTCTCCACAATCCAATGCCAACTGACCAACTGGCCA
TATTCGGAGCAATTTGAAGCCAATTTCCATCGCCTGGCGATCGCTCCATTCTTGGCTATATGTTTTTCAC
CGTTCCCGGGGCCATTTTCAAAGACTCGTCGGTAAGATAAGATTGTGTCACTCGCTGTCTCTCTTCATTT
GTCGAAGAATGCTGAGGAATTTCGCGATGACGTCGGCGAGTATTTTGAAGAATGAGAATAATTTGTATTT
ATACGAAAATCAGTTAGTGGAATTTTCTACAAAAACATGTTATCTATAGATAATTTTGTTGCAAAATATG
TTGACTATGACAAAGATTGTATGTATATACCTTTAATGTATTCTCATTTTCTTATGTATTTATAATGGCA
ATGATGATACTGATGATATTTTAAGATGATGCCAGACCACAGGCTGATTTCTGCGTCTTTTGCCGAACGC
AGTGCATGTGCGGTTGTTGTTTTTTGGAATAGTTTCAATTTTCGGACTGTCCGCTTTGATTTCAGTTTCT
TGGCTTATTCAAAAAGCAAAGTAAAGCCAAAAAAGCGAGATGGCAATACCAAATGCGGCAAAACGGTAGT
GGAAGGAAAGGGGTGCGGGGCAGCGGAAGGAAGGGTGGGGCGGGGCGTGGCGGGGTCTGTGGCTGGGCGC
GACGTCACCGACGTTGGAGCCACTCCTTTGACCATGTGTGCGTGTGTGTATTATTCGTGTCTCGCCACTC
GCCGGTTGTTTTTTTCTTTTTATCTCGCTCTCTCTAGCGCCATCTCGTACGCATGCTCAACGCACCGCAT
GTTGCCGTGTCCTTTATGCGTCATTTTGGCTCGAAATAGGCAATTATTTAAACAAAGATTAGTCAACGAA
AACGCTAAAATAAATAAGTCTACAATATGGTTACTTATTGCCATGTGTGTGCAGCCAACGATAGCAACAA
AAGCAACAACACAGTGGCTTTCCCTCTTTCACTTTTTGTTTGCAAGCGCGTGCGAGCAAGACGGCACGAC
CGGCAAACGCAATTACGCTGACAAAGAGCAGACGAAGTTTTGGCCGAAAAACATCAAGGCGCCTGATACG
AATGCATTTGCAATAACAATTGCGATATTTAATATTGTTTATGAAGCTGTTTGACTTCAAAACACACAAA
AAAAAAAATAAAACAAATTATTTGAAAGAGAATTAGGAATCGGACAGCTTATCGTTACGGGCTAACAGCA
CACCGAGACGAAATAGCTTACCTGACGTCACAGCCTCTGGAAGAACTGCCGCCAAGCAGAGAGAGAGAGA
AAAAGAGGGAGAGCAGCTTAGACCGCATGTGCTTGTGTGTGAGGCGTCTCTCTCTTCGTCTCCTGTTTGC
GCAAACGCATAGACTGCACTGAGAAAATCGATTACCTATTTTTTATGAATGAATATTTGCACTATTACTA
TTCAAAACTATTAAGATAGCAATCACATTCAATAGCCAAATACTATACCACCTGAGCGATGCAACGAAAT
GATCAATTTGAGCAAAAATGCTGCATATTTAGGACGGCATCATTATAGAAATGCTTCTTGCTGTGTACTT
TTCTCTCGTCTGGCAGCTGTTTCGCCGTTATTGTTAAAACCGGCTTAAGTTAGGTGTGTTTTCTACGACT
AGTGATGCCCCTACTAGAAGATGTGTGTTGCACAAATGTCCCTGAATAACCAATTTGAAGTGCAGATAGC
AGTAAACGTAAGCTAATATGAATATTATTTAACTGTAATGTTTTAATATCGCTGGACATTACTAATAAAC
CCACTATAAACACATGTACATATGTATGTTTTGGCATACAATGAGTAGTTGGGGAAAAAATGTGTAAAAG
CACCGTGACCATCACAGCATAAAGATAACCAGCTGAAGTATCGAATATGAGTAACCCCCAAATTGAATCA
CATGCCGCAACTGATAGGACCCATGGAAGTACACTCTTCATGGCGATATACAAGACACACACAAGCACGA
ACACCCAGTTGCGGAGGAAATTCTCCGTAAATGAAAACCCAATCGGCGAACAATTCATACCCATATATGG
TAAAAGTTTTGAACGCGACTTGAGAGCGGAGAGCATTGCGGCTGATAAGGTTTTAGCGCTAAGCGGGCTT
TATAAAACGGGCTGCGGGACCAGTTTTCATATCACTACCGTTTGAGTTCTTGTGCTGTGTGGATACTCCT
CCCGACACAAAGCCGCTCCATCAGCCAGCAGTCGTCTAATCCAGAGACCCCGGATCGGGGTACCAACATG
GACGCACAAACACGACGACGTGAGCGTCGCGCTGAGAAACAAGCTCAATGGAAAGCTGCAAACGGTGGAT
CTCCTCCACATATGGCTTACCCATACGATGTTCCAGATTACGCTCCTCCAAGCTTGAATTCTATGTCCCC
TATACTAGGTTATTGGAAAATTAAGGGCCTTGTGCAACCCACTCGACTTCTTTTGGAATATCTTGAAGAA
AAATATGAAGAGCATTTGTATGAGCGCGATGAAGGTGATAAATGGCGAAACAAAAAGTTTGAATTGGGTT
TGGAGTTTCCCAATCTTCCTTATTATATTGATGGTGATGTTAAATTAACACAGTCTATGGCCATCATACG
TTATATAGCTGACAAGCACAACATGTTGGGTGGTTGTCCAAAAGAGCGTGCAGAGATTTCAATGCTTGAA
GGAGCGGTTTTGGATATTAGATACGGTGTTTCGAGAATTGCATATAGTAAAGACTTTGAAACTCTCAAAG
TTGATTTTCTTAGCAAGCTACCTGAAATGCTGAAAATGTTCGAAGATCGTTTATGTCATAAAACATATTT
AAATGGTGATCATGTAACCCATCCTGACTTCATGTTGTATGACGCTCTTGATGTTGTTTTATACATGGAC
CCAATGTGCCTGGATGCGTTCCCAAAATTAGTTTGTTTTAAAAAACGTATTGAAGCTATCCCACAAATTG
ATAAGTACTTGAAATCCAGCAAGTATATAGCATGGCCTTTGCAGGGCTGGCAAGCCACGTTTGGTGGTGG
CGACCATCCTCCAAAATCGGTAGGCGGCCGCAGTCACCAGCAAACGGACGAGATTGCGCGATCCTTGAAA
ATCTTTGCGCAGGTGACGACGGGCGCAGCAGAAAATGCGGCTGGCTCGATGCAGGATGTGATGCAGGAGG
AGGCGACCAATGGCTATGCCAGCGATGATCTCGGTAATCTAGAGGGCCCGCGGTTCGAAGGTAAGCCTAT
CCCTAACCCTCTCCTCGGTCTCGATTCTACGCGTACCGGTCATCATCACCATCACCATTGAGTTTAAACC
CGCTGATCAGCCTCGACTGTGCCTTCTAAGGCCTGAGCTCGCTGATCAGCCTCGATCGAGGATCCAGACA
TGATAAGATACATTGATGAGTTTGGACAAACCACAACTAGAATGCAGTGAAAAAAATGCTTTATTTGTGA
AATTTGTGATGCTATTGCTTTATTTGTAACCATTATAAGCTGCAATAAACAAGTTAACAACAACAATTGC
ATTCATTTTATGTTTCAGGTTCAGGGGGAGGTGTGGGAGGTTTTTTAAAGCAAGTAAAACCTCTACAAAT
GTGGTATGGCTGATTATGATCAGTCGACCGATGCCCTTGAGAGCCTTCAACCCAGTCAGCTCCTTCCGGT
GGGCGCGGGGCATGACTATCGTCGCCGCACTTATGACTGTCTTCTTTATCATGCAACTCGTAGGACAGGT
GCCGGCAGCGCTCTGGGTCATTTTCGGCGAGGACCGCTTTCGCTGGAGCGCGACGATGATCGGCCTGTCG
CTTGCGGTATTCGGAATCTTGCACGCCCTCGCTCAAGCCTTCGTCACTGGTCCCGCCACCAAACGTTTCG
GCGAGAAGCAGGCCATTATCGCCGGCATGGCGGCCGACGCGCTGGGCTACGTCTTGCTGGCGTTCGCGAC
GCGAGGCTGGATGGCCTTCCCCATTATGATTCTTCTCGCTTCCGGCGGCATCGGGATGCCCGCGTTGCAG
GCCATGCTGTCCAGGCAGGTAGATGACGACCATCAGGGACAGCTTCAAGGATCGCTCGCGGCTCTTACCA
GCCAGCAAAAGGCCAGGAACCGTAAAAAGGCCGCGTTGCTGGCGTTTTTCCATAGGCTCCGCCCCCCTGA
CGAGCATCACAAAAATCGACGCTCAAGTCAGAGGTGGCGAAACCCGACAGGACTATAAAGATACCAGGCG
TTTCCCCCTGGAAGCTCCCTCGTGCGCTCTCCTGTTCCGACCCTGCCGCTTACCGGATACCTGTCCGCCT
TTCTCCCTTCGGGAAGCGTGGCGCTTTCTCAATGCTCACGCTGTAGGTATCTCAGTTCGGTGTAGGTCGT
TCGCTCCAAGCTGGGCTGTGTGCACGAACCCCCCGTTCAGCCCGACCGCTGCGCCTTATCCGGTAACTAT
CGTCTTGAGTCCAACCCGGTAAGACACGACTTATCGCCACTGGCAGCAGCCACTGGTAACAGGATTAGCA
GAGCGAGGTATGTAGGCGGTGCTACAGAGTTCTTGAAGTGGTGGCCTAACTACGGCTACACTAGAAGGAC
AGTATTTGGTATCTGCGCTCTGCTGAAGCCAGTTACCTTCGGAAAAAGAGTTGGTAGCTCTTGATCCGGC
AAACAAACCACCGCTGGTAGCGGTGGTTTTTTTGTTTGCAAGCAGCAGATTACGCGCAGAAAAAAAGGAT
CTCAAGAAGATCCTTTGATCTTTTCTACGGGGTCTGACGCTCAGTGGAACGAAAACTCACGTTAAGGGAT
TTTGGTCATGAGATTATCAAAAAGGATCTTCACCTAGATCCTTTTAAATTAAAAATGAAGTTTTAAATCA
ATCTAAAGTATATATGAGTAAACTTGGTCTGACAGTTACCAATGCTTAATCAGTGAGGCACCTATCTCAG
CGATCTGTCTATTTCGTTCATCCATAGTTGCCTGACTCCCCGTCGTGTAGATAACTACGATACGGGAGGG
CTTACCATCTGGCCCCAGTGCTGCAATGATACCGCGAGACCCACGCTCACCGGCTCCAGATTTATCAGCA
ATAAACCAGCCAGCCGGAAGGGCCGAGCGCAGAAGTGGTCCTGCAACTTTATCCGCCTCCATCCAGTCTA
TTAATTGTTGCCGGGAAGCTAGAGTAAGTAGTTCGCCAGTTAATAGTTTGCGCAACGTTGTTGCCATTGC
TGCAGGCATCGTGGTGTCACGCTCGTCGTTTGGTATGGCTTCATTCAGCTCCGGTTCCCAACGATCAAGG
CGAGTTACATGATCCCCCATGTTGTGCAAAAAAGCGGTTAGCTCCTTCGGTCCTCCGATCGTTGTCAGAA
GTAAGTTGGCCGCAGTGTTATCACTCATGGTTATGGCAGCACTGCATAATTCTCTTACTGTCATGCCATC
CGTAAGATGCTTTTCTGTGACTGGTGAGTACTCAACCAAGTCATTCTGAGAATAGTGTATGCGGCGACCG
AGTTGCTCTTGCCCGGCGTCAACACGGGATAATACCGCGCCACATAGCAGAACTTTAAAAGTGCTCATCA
TTGGAAAACGTTCTTCGGGGCGAAAACTCTCAAGGATCTTACCGCTGTTGAGATCCAGTTCGATGTAACC
CACTCGTGCACCCAACTGATCTTCAGCATCTTTTACTTTCACCAGCGTTTCTGGGTGAGCAAAAACAGGA
AGGCAAAATGCCGCAAAAAAGGGAATAAGGGCGACACGGAAATGTTGAATACTCATACTCTTCCTTTTTC
AATATTATTGAAGCATTTATCAGGGTTATTGTCTCATGAGCGGATACATATTTGAATGTATTTAGAAAAA
TAAACAAATAGGGGTTCCGCGCACATTTCCCCGAAAAGTGCCACCTGACGTCTAAGAAACCATTATTATC
ATGACATTAACCTATAAAAATAGGCGTATCACGAGGCCCTTTCGT
Features (pLannotate 1.2.2; 12 found; start..end, strand, type, name):
     56..2568    +  promoter       Ac5 promoter: Drosophila melanogaster actin 5C promoter
   2588..2653    +  CDS            N (fragment): REGN_LAMBD - Experimental evidence at protein level: Swiss-Prot protein existence level 1. Plays a role as a transcriptional antitermination factor that allows the virus to initiate its lytic phase. Activates expression of the delayed viral early genes by modifying host RNA polymerase (RNAP) into a form that is resistant to termination signals. This antitermination function requires the host NusA protein which serves to stabilize the interaction between antitermination protein N and host RNA polymerase. From Escherichia phage lambda (Bacteriophage lambda).
   2678..2704    +  CDS            3xHA (fragment): three tandem HA epitope tags
   2723..3376    +  CDS            GST26_SCHJA: Experimental evidence at protein level: Swiss-Prot protein existence level 1. GST isoenzymes appear to play a central role in the parasite detoxification system. Other functions are also suspected including a role in increasing the solubility of haematin in the parasite gut. From Schistosoma japonicum (Blood fluke).
   3395..3541    +  CDS            nos (fragment): NANOS_DROME - Experimental evidence at protein level: Swiss-Prot protein existence level 1. Maternal RNA-binding protein that is required for germ cells proliferation and self-renewal. Acts by forming a complex with pum and brat that regulates translation and mRNA stability. The complex binds to the Nanos Response Element (NRE), a 16 bp sequence in the hb mRNA 3'-UTR and prevents its translation. Controls posterior development. Rescuing factor for the abdominal defect of posterior group mutants. The other posterior group genes are not required for nanos function but rather play a role in local
   3560..3601    +  CDS            V5 tag: epitope tag from simian virus 5
   3701..3835    -  polyA_signal   SV40 poly(A) signal: SV40 polyadenylation signal
   3858..3942    -  CDS            large T antigen (fragment): large T antigen from SV40 (simian virus 40)
   3943..4413    +  CDS            TcR (fragment): tetracycline efflux protein; tet; confers resistance to tetracycline
   4457..5045    -  rep_origin     ori: high-copy-number ColE1/pMB1/pBR322/pUC origin of replication
   5216..6076    -  CDS            AmpR: β-lactamase; bla; confers resistance to ampicillin, carbenicillin, and related antibiotics
   6077..6181    -  promoter       AmpR promoter: bla
