[The description below was written by a language model from this plasmid's Addgene catalogue record and pLannotate feature annotations shown in this document.]
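Description:
pAc5.1B-lambdaN-HA-GST-DmNanos_116-163-F152E-V5His6_AC is a 6,275 nt insect expression plasmid. The catalogue lists its backbone as unknown, although the name points to the pAc5.1B family. It is propagated in E. coli through a ColE1/pUC-type origin and selected with ampicillin via a bla cassette under its own promoter. The annotation describes the origin as high-copy, while the catalogue entry records the plasmid as low copy. A partial tetracycline-resistance sequence and a short SV40 large T antigen fragment are also annotated. Both appear to be non-functional backbone remnants.

Expression is driven by the Drosophila melanogaster actin 5C promoter, a strong constitutive promoter commonly used in cultured fly cells, and an SV40 polyadenylation signal lies downstream of the coding region. The open reading frame is a multi-part fusion. It starts with a short fragment of the bacteriophage lambda N protein, followed by an HA epitope (annotated as a fragment of 3xHA), Schistosoma japonicum GST, and residues 116–163 of Drosophila Nanos (isoform B numbering per the depositor) carrying the F152E substitution. A C-terminal V5 tag follows. The His6 tag implied by the name is not separately annotated.

The lambda N peptide binds BoxB RNA hairpins, so fusions of this kind are typically used to tether a protein to a BoxB-containing reporter mRNA and measure its effect on translation or mRNA stability. GST serves as a carrier for the small Nanos peptide, and the epitope tags allow detection and pull-down. The associated study examined how Nanos recruits the CCR4-NOT complex, so the F152E construct is plausibly a point-mutant version of this Nanos fragment for testing that interaction, though the record does not state the mutation's effect.
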