Addgene plasmid #148467: pAc5.1B-lambdaN-HA-GST-DmNanos_116-163-F152E-V5His6_AC
Purpose: Insect Expression of DmNanos_116-163-F152E
Depositing lab: Elisa Izaurralde. Depositing organization: Max Planck Institute for Developmental Biology. Publication: Distinct modes of recruitment of the CCR4-NOT complex by Drosophila and vertebrate Nanos. Raisch T, Bhandari D, Sabath K, Helms S, Valkov E, Weichenrieder O, Izaurralde E. EMBO J. 2016 May 2;35(9):974-90. doi: 10.15252/embj.201593634. Epub 2016 Mar 11. PubMed 26968986.
Backbone
  Vector backbone: Unknown
  Vector type: Insect Expression
Growth in bacteria
  Bacterial resistance: Ampicillin, 100 μg/mL
  Growth temperature: 37°C
  Growth strain: DH5alpha
  Copy number: Low Copy
Gene/Insert
  Gene/Insert name: DmNanos_116-163-F152E
  Species: D. melanogaster (fly)
  Entrez Gene: nos (a.k.a. Dmel_CG5637, CG5637, DRONANOS, Dmel\CG5637, Dronanos, NANOS, NOS, Nanos, Nos, l(3)07117, l(3)j3B6, l(3)j4B6, nNOS)
  Cloning method: Unknown
Terms and licenses: Academic/Nonprofit Terms; Industry Terms: Not Available to Industry
Depositor comments: sequence given by NCBI: NM_001275794.1; isoformB Uniprot.: A0A0B4KGY5-1 Plasmids from this collection were made available to the research community and donated after the lab closed. Please note that the sequence provided by the depositing laboratory may be theoretical/predicted or based on Sanger sequencing results. There may be discrepancies between sequencing results obtained by Addgene and the depositor sequence. If an Addgene verified sequence is not available, please contact before placing your order to request that our lab fully sequence the plasmid.
How to cite: pAc5.1B-lambdaN-HA-GST-DmNanos_116-163-F152E-V5His6_AC was a gift from Elisa Izaurralde (Addgene plasmid # 148467 ; http://n2t.net/addgene:148467 ; RRID:Addgene_148467)
